Addgene plasmid #127293: 6N31
Purpose: Baculovirus expression for structure determination. May not contain entire coding region of gene
Depositing lab: Cheryl Arrowsmith. Depositing organization: University of Toronto.
Backbone
  Vector backbone: pFBOH-MHL
  Backbone manufacturer: SGC (Addgene Plasmid #62304)
  Vector type: Baculovirus Expression
Growth in bacteria
  Bacterial resistance: Ampicillin, 100 μg/mL
  Growth temperature: 37°C
  Growth strain: DH5alpha
  Copy number: High Copy
Gene/Insert
  Gene/Insert name: WDR12 (alt name: 6N31)
  Species: H. sapiens (human)
  Insert size (bp): 999
  Entrez Gene: WDR12 (a.k.a. YTM1)
  Promoter: Polyhedrin
  Tag / fusion protein: 6xHis-TEV (N terminal on backbone)
  Cloning method: Ligation Independent Cloning
  Sequencing primers: 5′ pFBOH-fwd (5'-CCGGATTATTCATACCGTCCCACCA-3'); 3′ pFBOH-rev (5'-CTGATTATGATCCTCTAGTACTTCT-3')
Terms and licenses: Academic/Nonprofit Terms; Industry Terms: Not Available to Industry
Depositor comments: N terminal tag: MHHHHHHSSGRENLYFQG. SGC Clone Sample ID: WDR12:JMC061-H05:C224099. SGC or PDB link: http://www.thesgc.org/structures/6N31/
How to cite: 6N31 was a gift from Cheryl Arrowsmith (Addgene plasmid # 127293 ; http://n2t.net/addgene:127293 ; RRID:Addgene_127293)
