[The description below was written by a language model from this plasmid's Addgene catalogue record and pLannotate feature annotations shown in this document.]
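Description:
6N31 is a baculovirus transfer (donor) plasmid built on the pFBOH-MHL backbone from the Structural Genomics Consortium, carrying a fragment of human WDR12 for expression in insect cells and subsequent structure determination. The 5.7 kb plasmid is propagated in E. coli at high copy through a ColE1/pUC-type origin and selected with ampicillin via the β-lactamase gene. An f1 origin is also present.

The expression cassette begins with the polyhedrin promoter of Autographa californica nucleopolyhedrovirus, a very strong late viral promoter. It drives an N-terminal 6xHis tag followed by a TEV protease cleavage site, supplied by the backbone. The feature annotation labels this short region as a capTEV fragment, which reflects the shared His/TEV motif. The tag is fused to a 999 bp WDR12 segment inserted by ligation-independent cloning. The record notes that the insert may not cover the entire coding region, and the annotation likewise marks it as a fragment. WDR12 is a component of the PeBoW complex involved in 28S and 5.8S rRNA maturation and 60S ribosome formation. An SV40 polyadenylation signal terminates the transcript.

The cassette and a gentamicin resistance gene (driven by the Pc integron promoter) lie between the Tn7L and Tn7R ends, forming a mini-Tn7 element. In Bac-to-Bac-style systems this arrangement allows site-specific transposition of the cassette into a bacmid in E. coli, with gentamicin marking the transposed segment, and the recombinant bacmid is then used to generate baculovirus. The His tag supports affinity purification, and TEV cleavage removes it before crystallization or other structural work.
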