Features (pLannotate 1.2.2; 16 found; start..end, strand, type, name):
      1..92      +  promoter       polyhedrin promoter: polh from Autographa californica; promoter for the baculovirus polyhedrin gene
    149..167     +  CDS            capTEV™ (fragment): composite tag for in vivo biotinylation, TEV protease cleavage, and 6xHis tagging
    202..1200    +  CDS            WDR12 (fragment): WDR12_HUMAN - Experimental evidence at protein level: Swiss-Prot protein existence level 1. Component of the PeBoW complex, which is required for maturation of 28S and 5.8S ribosomal RNAs and formation of the 60S ribosome. From Homo sapiens (Human).
   1232..1315    +  CDS            large T antigen (fragment): large T antigen from SV40 (simian virus 40)
   1338..1472    +  polyA_signal   SV40 poly(A) signal: SV40 polyadenylation signal
   1501..1666    -  mobile_element Tn7L: mini-Tn7 element (left end of the Tn7 transposon) Tn7
   1829..1845    +  CDS            lacZα (fragment): LacZα fragment of β-galactosidase; lacZ fragment
   1850..2304    +  rep_origin     f1 ori (sequence partly withheld): f1 bacteriophage origin of replication; arrow indicates direction of (+) strand synthesis
   2330..2434    +  promoter       AmpR promoter: bla
   2435..3295    +  CDS            AmpR: β-lactamase; bla; confers resistance to ampicillin, carbenicillin, and related antibiotics
   3466..4054    +  rep_origin     ori: high-copy-number ColE1/pMB1/pBR322/pUC origin of replication
   4240..4291    -  misc_feature   bom (fragment): basis of mobility region from pBR322
   4359..4583    -  mobile_element Tn7R: mini-Tn7 element (right end of the Tn7 transposon) Tn7
   4650..5183    -  CDS            GmR: gentamycin acetyltransferase; aacC1; confers resistance to gentamycin
   5353..5381    -  promoter       Pc promoter: intI1 (promoter lies within the coding sequence); class 1 integron promoter
   5359..5706    -  CDS            YPR2_ECOLX (fragment): Protein predicted: Swiss-Prot protein existence level 4. From Escherichia coli.
>Addgene plasmid #127293 | 6N31 | addgene full sequence | sequence record 247053 | Addgene NGS Result
ATCATGGAGATAATTAAAATGATAACCATCTCGCAAATAAATAAGTATTTTACTGTTTTCGTAACAGTTT
TGTAATAAAAAAACCTATAAATATTCCGGATTATTCATACCGTCCCACCATCGGGCGCGGATCTCGGTCC
GAAAACCATGCATCATCATCATCATCACAGCAGCGGCAGAGAAAACTTGTATTTCCAGGGCACCGCACCC
CAGCCAGAGCAATGCATGTTCCATGATGACTGGATCAGTTCAATTAAAGGGGCAGAGGAATGGATCTTGA
CTGGTTCTTATGATAAGACTTCTCGGATCTGGTCCTTGGAAGGAAAGTCAATAATGACAATTGTGGGACA
TACGGATGTTGTAAAAGATGTGGCCTGGGTGAAAAAAGATAGTTTGTCCTGCTTATTATTGAGTGCTTCT
ATGGATCAGACTATTCTCTTATGGGAGTGGAATGTAGAGAGAAACAAAGTGAAAGCCCTACACTGCTGTA
GAGGTCATGCTGGAAGTGTAGATTCTATAGCTGTTGATGGCTCAGGAACTAAATTTTGCAGTGGCTCCTG
GGATAAGATGCTAAAGATCTGGTCTACAGTCCCTACAGATGAAGAAGATGAAATGGAGGAGTCCACAAAT
CGACCAAGAAAGAAACAGAAGACAGAACAGTTGGGACTAACAAGGACTCCCATAGTGACCCTCTCTGGCC
ACATGGAGGCAGTTTCCTCAGTTCTGTGGTCAGATGCTGAAGAAATCTGCAGTGCATCTTGGGACCATAC
AATTAGAGTGTGGGATGTTGAGTCTGGCAGTCTTAAGTCAACTTTGACAGGAAATAAAGTGTTTAATTGT
ATTTCCTATTCTCCACTTTGTAAACGTTTAGCATCTGGAAGCACAGATAGGCATATCAGACTGTGGGATC
CCCGAACTAAAGATGGTTCTTTGGTGTCGCTGTCCCTAACGTCACATACTGGTTGGGTGACATCAGTAAA
ATGGTCTCCTACCCATGAACAGCAGCTGATTTCAGGATCTTTAGATAACATTGTTAAGCTGTGGGATACA
AGAAGTTGTAAGGCTCCTCTCTATGATCTGGCTGCTCATGAAGACAAAGTTCTGAGTGTAGACTGGACAG
ACACAGGGCTACTTCTGAGTGGAGGAGCAGACAATAAATTGTATTCCTACAGATATTCACCTACCACTTC
CCATGTTGGGTGATGACGAAGCTTGTCGAGAAGTACTAGAGGATCATAATCAGCCATACCACATTTGTAG
AGGTTTTACTTGCTTTAAAAAACCTCCCACACCTCCCCCTGAACCTGAAACATAAAATGAATGCAATTGT
TGTTGTTAACTTGTTTATTGCAGCTTATAATGGTTACAAATAAAGCAATAGCATCACAAATTTCACAAAT
AAAGCATTTTTTTCACTGCATTCTAGTTGTGGTTTGTCCAAACTCATCAATGTATCTTATCATGTCTGGA
TCTGATCACTGATATCGCCTAGGAGATCCGAACCAGATAAGTGAAATCTAGTTCCAAACTATTTTGTCAT
TTTTAATTTTCGTATTAGCTTACGACGCTACACCCAGTTCCCATCTATTTTGTCACTCTTCCCTAAATAA
TCCTTAAAAACTCCATTTCCACCCCTCCCAGTTCCCAACTATTTTGTCCGCCCACAGCGGGGCATTTTTC
TTCCTGTTATGTTTTTAATCAAACATCCTGCCAACTCCATGTGACAAACCGTCATCTTCGGCTACTTTTT
CTCTGTCACAGAATGAAAATTTTTCTGTCATCTCTTCGTTATTAATGTTTGTAATTGACTGAATATCAAC
GCTTATTTGCAGCCTGAATGGCGAATGGG
[124 nt withheld, positions 1850-1973]
C
[91 nt withheld, positions 1975-2065]
A
[49 nt withheld, positions 2067-2115]
CCTTTGACGTTGGAGTCCACGTTCTT
[37 nt withheld, positions 2142-2178]
ACCCTATCTCGGTCTATTCTTTTGATTTATAAGGGATTTTGCCGATTTCGGCCTATTGGTTAAAAAATGA
GCTGATTTAACAAAAATTTAACGCGAATTTTAACAAAATATTAACGCTTACAATTTAGGTGGCACTTTTC
GGGGAAATGTGCGCGGAACCCCTATTTGTTTATTTTTCTAAATACATTCAAATATGTATCCGCTCATGAG
ACAATAACCCTGATAAATGCTTCAATAATATTGAAAAAGGAAGAGTATGAGTATTCAACATTTCCGTGTC
GCCCTTATTCCCTTTTTTGCGGCATTTTGCCTTCCTGTTTTTGCTCACCCAGAAACGCTGGTGAAAGTAA
AAGATGCTGAAGATCAGTTGGGTGCACGAGTGGGTTACATCGAACTGGATCTCAACAGCGGTAAGATCCT
TGAGAGTTTTCGCCCCGAAGAACGTTTTCCAATGATGAGCACTTTTAAAGTTCTGCTATGTGGCGCGGTA
TTATCCCGTATTGACGCCGGGCAAGAGCAACTCGGTCGCCGCATACACTATTCTCAGAATGACTTGGTTG
AGTACTCACCAGTCACAGAAAAGCATCTTACGGATGGCATGACAGTAAGAGAATTATGCAGTGCTGCCAT
AACCATGAGTGATAACACTGCGGCCAACTTACTTCTGACAACGATCGGAGGACCGAAGGAGCTAACCGCT
TTTTTGCACAACATGGGGGATCATGTAACTCGCCTTGATCGTTGGGAACCGGAGCTGAATGAAGCCATAC
CAAACGACGAGCGTGACACCACGATGCCTGTAGCAATGGCAACAACGTTGCGCAAACTATTAACTGGCGA
ACTACTTACTCTAGCTTCCCGGCAACAATTAATAGACTGGATGGAGGCGGATAAAGTTGCAGGACCACTT
CTGCGCTCGGCCCTTCCGGCTGGCTGGTTTATTGCTGATAAATCTGGAGCCGGTGAGCGTGGGTCTCGCG
GTATCATTGCAGCACTGGGGCCAGATGGTAAGCCCTCCCGTATCGTAGTTATCTACACGACGGGGAGTCA
GGCAACTATGGATGAACGAAATAGACAGATCGCTGAGATAGGTGCCTCACTGATTAAGCATTGGTAACTG
TCAGACCAAGTTTACTCATATATACTTTAGATTGATTTAAAACTTCATTTTTAATTTAAAAGGATCTAGG
TGAAGATCCTTTTTGATAATCTCATGACCAAAATCCCTTAACGTGAGTTTTCGTTCCACTGAGCGTCAGA
CCCCGTAGAAAAGATCAAAGGATCTTCTTGAGATCCTTTTTTTCTGCGCGTAATCTGCTGCTTGCAAACA
AAAAAACCACCGCTACCAGCGGTGGTTTGTTTGCCGGATCAAGAGCTACCAACTCTTTTTCCGAAGGTAA
CTGGCTTCAGCAGAGCGCAGATACCAAATACTGTTCTTCTAGTGTAGCCGTAGTTAGGCCACCACTTCAA
GAACTCTGTAGCACCGCCTACATACCTCGCTCTGCTAATCCTGTTACCAGTGGCTGCTGCCAGTGGCGAT
AAGTCGTGTCTTACCGGGTTGGACTCAAGACGATAGTTACCGGATAAGGCGCAGCGGTCGGGCTGAACGG
GGGGTTCGTGCACACAGCCCAGCTTGGAGCGAACGACCTACACCGAACTGAGATACCTACAGCGTGAGCT
ATGAGAAAGCGCCACGCTTCCCGAAGGGAGAAAGGCGGACAGGTATCCGGTAAGCGGCAGGGTCGGAACA
GGAGAGCGCACGAGGGAGCTTCCAGGGGGAAACGCCTGGTATCTTTATAGTCCTGTCGGGTTTCGCCACC
TCTGACTTGAGCGTCGATTTTTGTGATGCTCGTCAGGGGGGCGGAGCCTATGGAAAAACGCCAGCAACGC
GGCCTTTTTACGGTTCCTGGCCTTTTGCTGGCCTTTTGCTCACATGTTCTTTCCTGCGTTATCCCCTGAT
TCTGTGGATAACCGTATTACCGCCTTTGAGTGAGCTGATACCGCTCGCCGCAGCCGAACGACCGAGCGCA
GCGAGTCAGTGAGCGAGGAAGCGGAAGAGCGCCTGATGCGGTATTTTCTCCTTACGCATCTGTGCGGTAT
TTCACACCGCATAGACCAGCCGCGTAACCTGGCAAAATCGGTTACGGTTGAGTAATAAATGGATGCCCTG
CGTAAGCGGGTGTGGGCGGACAATAAAGTCTTAAACTGAACAAAATAGATCTAAACTATGACAATAAAGT
CTTAAACTAGACAGAATAGTTGTAAACTGAAATCAGTCCAGTTATGCTGTGAAAAAGCATACTGGACTTT
TGTTATGGCTAAAGCAAACTCTTCATTTTCTGAAGTGCAAATTGCCCGTCGTATTAAAGAGGGGCGTGGC
CAAGGGCATGGTAAAGACTATATTCGCGGCGTTGTGACAATTTACCGAACAACTCCGCGGCCGGGAAGCC
GATCTCGGCTTGAACGAATTGTTAGGTGGCGGTACTTGGGTCGATATCAAAGTGCATCACTTCTTCCCGT
ATGCCCAACTTTGTATAGAGAGCCACTGCGGGATCGTCACCGTAATCTGCTTGCACGTAGATCACATAAG
CACCAAGCGCGTTGGCCTCATGCTTGAGCAGATTGATGAGCGCGGTGGCAATGCCCTGCCTCCGGTGCTC
GCCGGAGACTGCGAGATCATAGATATAGATCTCACTACGCGGCTGCTCAAACTTGGGCAGAACGTAAGCC
GCGAGAGCGCCAACAACCGCTTCTTGGTCGAAGGCAGCAAGCGCGATGAATGTCTTACTACGGAGCAAGT
TCCCGAGGTAATCGGAGTCCGGCTGATGTTGGGAGTAGGTGGCTACGTCTCCGAACTCACGACCGAAAAG
ATCAAGAGCAGCCCGCATGGATTTGACTTGGTCAGGGCCGAGCCTACATGTGCGAATGATGCCCATACTT
GAGCCACCTAACTTTGTTTTAGGGCGACTGCCCTGCTGCGTAACATCGTTGCTGCTCCATAACATCAAAC
ATCGACCCACGGCGTAACGCGCTTGCTGCTTGGATGCCCGAGGCATAGACTGTACAAAAAAACAGTCATA
ACAAGCCATGAAAACCGCCACTGCGCCGTTACCACCGCTGCGTTCGGTCAAGGTTCTGGACCAGTTGCGT
GAGCGCATACGCTACTTGCATTACAGTTTACGAACCGAACAGGCTTATGTCAACTGGGTTCGTGCCTTCA
TCCGTTTCCACGGTGTGCGTCACCCGGCAACCTTGGGCAGCAGCGAAGTCGAGGCATTTCTGTCCTGGCT
GGCGAACGAGCGCAAGGTTTCGGTCTCCACGCATCGTCAGGCATTGGCGGCCTTGCTGTTCTTCTACGGC
AAGGTGCTGTGCACGGATCTGCCCTGGCTTCAGGAGATCGGAAGACCTCGGCCGTCGCGGCGCTTGCCGG
TGGTGCTGACCCCGGATGAAGTGGTTCGCATCCTCGGTTTTCTGGAAGGCGAGCATCGTTTGTTCGCCCA
GGACTCTAGCTATAGTTCTAGTGGTTGGCTACGTATACTCCGGAATATTAATAG
