>Addgene plasmid #127293 | 6N31 | depositor partial sequence | sequence record 243363 | Insert sequence
ACCGCACCCCAGCCAGAGCAATGCATGTTCCATGATGACTGGATCAGTTCAATTAAAGGGGCAGAGGAAT
GGATCTTGACTGGTTCTTATGATAAGACTTCTCGGATCTGGTCCTTGGAAGGAAAGTCAATAATGACAAT
TGTGGGACATACGGATGTTGTAAAAGATGTGGCCTGGGTGAAAAAAGATAGTTTGTCCTGCTTATTATTG
AGTGCTTCTATGGATCAGACTATTCTCTTATGGGAGTGGAATGTAGAGAGAAACAAAGTGAAAGCCCTAC
ACTGCTGTAGAGGTCATGCTGGAAGTGTAGATTCTATAGCTGTTGATGGCTCAGGAACTAAATTTTGCAG
TGGCTCCTGGGATAAGATGCTAAAGATCTGGTCTACAGTCCCTACAGATGAAGAAGATGAAATGGAGGAG
TCCACAAATCGACCAAGAAAGAAACAGAAGACAGAACAGTTGGGACTAACAAGGACTCCCATAGTGACCC
TCTCTGGCCACATGGAGGCAGTTTCCTCAGTTCTGTGGTCAGATGCTGAAGAAATCTGCAGTGCATCTTG
GGACCATACAATTAGAGTGTGGGATGTTGAGTCTGGCAGTCTTAAGTCAACTTTGACAGGAAATAAAGTG
TTTAATTGTATTTCCTATTCTCCACTTTGTAAACGTTTAGCATCTGGAAGCACAGATAGGCATATCAGAC
TGTGGGATCCCCGAACTAAAGATGGTTCTTTGGTGTCGCTGTCCCTAACGTCACATACTGGTTGGGTGAC
ATCAGTAAAATGGTCTCCTACCCATGAACAGCAGCTGATTTCAGGATCTTTAGATAACATTGTTAAGCTG
TGGGATACAAGAAGTTGTAAGGCTCCTCTCTATGATCTGGCTGCTCATGAAGACAAAGTTCTGAGTGTAG
ACTGGACAGACACAGGGCTACTTCTGAGTGGAGGAGCAGACAATAAATTGTATTCCTACAGATATTCACC
TACCACTTCCCATGTTGGG
